>Addgene plasmid #149438 | pROSA26-FlpERT2 | addgene full sequence | sequence record 310104 | Addgene NGS Result
GACATTGATTATTGACTAGTTATTAATAGTAATCAATTACGGGGTCATTAGTTCATAGCCCATATATGGA
GTTCCGCGTTACATAACTTACGGTAAATGGCCCGCCTGGCTGACCGCCCAACGACCCCCGCCCATTGACG
TCAATAATGACGTATGTTCCCATAGTAACGCCAATAGGGACTTTCCATTGACGTCAATGGGTGGAGTATT
TACGGTAAACTGCCCACTTGGCAGTACATCAAGTGTATCATATGCCAAGTACGCCCCCTATTGACGTCAA
TGACGGTAAATGGCCCGCCTGGCATTATGCCCAGTACATGACCTTATGGGACTTTCCTACTTGGCAGTAC
ATCTACGTATTAGTCATCGCTATTACCATGGTCGAGGTGAGCCCCACGTTCTGCTTCACTCTCCCCATCT
CCCCCCCCTCCCCACCCCCAATTTTGTATTTATTTATTTTTTAATTATTTTGTGCAGCGATGGGGGCGGG
GGGGGGGGGGGGGCGCGCGCCAGGCGGGGCGGGGCGGGGCGAGGGGCGGGGCGGGGCGAGGCGGAGAGGT
GCGGCGGCAGCCAATCAGAGCGGCGCGCTCCGAAAGTTTCCTTTTATGGCGAGGCGGCGGCGGCGGCGGC
CCTATAAAAAGCGAAGCGCGCGGCGGGCGGGAGTCGCTGCGCGCTGCCTTCGCCCCGTGCCCCGCTCCGC
CGCCGCCTCGCGCCGCCCGCCCCGGCTCTGACTGACCGCGTTACTCCCACAGGTGAGCGGGCGGGACGGC
CCTTCTCCTCCGGGCTGTAATTAGCGCTTGGTTTAATGACGGCTTGTTTCTTTTCTGTGGCTGCGTGAAA
GCCTTGAGGGGCTCCGGGAGGGCCCTTTGTGCGGGGGGAGCGGCTCGGGGGGTGCGTGCGTGTGTGTGTG
CGTGGGGAGCGCCGCGTGCGGCTCCGCGCTGCCCGGCGGCTGTGAGCGCTGCGGGCGCGGCGCGGGGCTT
TGTGCGCTCCGCAGTGTGCGCGAGGGGAGCGCGGCCGGGGGCGGTGCCCCGCGGTGCGGGGGGGGCTGCG
AGGGGAACAAAGGCTGCGTGCGGGGTGTGTGCGTGGGGGGGTGAGCAGGGGGTGTGGGCGCGTCGGTCGG
GCTGCAACCCCCCCTGCACCCCCCTCCCCGAGTTGCTGAGCACGGCCCGGCTTCGGGTGCGGGGCTCCGT
ACGGGGCGTGGCGCGGGGCTCGCCGTGCCGGGCGGGGGGTGGCGGCAGGTGGGGGTGCCGGGCGGGGCGG
GGCCGCCTCGGGCCGGGGAGGGCTCGGGGGAGGGGCGCGGCGGCCCCCGGAGCGCCGGCGGCTGTCGAGG
CGCGGCGAGCCGCAGCCATTGCCTTTTATGGTAATCGTGCGAGAGGGCGCAGGGACTTCCTTTGTCCCAA
ATCTGTGCGGAGCCGAAATCTGGGAGGCGCCGCCGCACCCCCTCTAGCGGGCGCGGGGCGAAGCGGTGCG
GCGCCGGCAGGAAGGAAATGGGCGGGGAGGGCCTTCGTGCGTCGCCGCGCCGCCGTCCCCTTCTCCCTCT
CCAGCCTCGGGGCTGTCCGCGGGGGGACGGCTGCCTTCGGGGGGGACGGGGCAGGGCGGGGTTCGGCTTC
TGGCGTGTGACCGGCGGCTCTAGAGCCTCTGCTAACCATGTTCATGCCTTCTTCTTTTTCCTACAGCTCC
TGGGCAACGTGCTGGTTATTGTGCTGTCTCATCATTTTGGCAAAGAATTCTGAGCCGCCACCATGAGCCA
ATTTGATATATTATGTAAAACACCACCTAAGGTCCTGGTTCGTCAGTTTGTGGAAAGGTTTGAAAGACCT
TCAGGGGAAAAAATAGCATCATGTGCTGCTGAACTAACCTATTTATGTTGGATGATTACTCATAACGGAA
CAGCAATCAAGAGAGCCACATTCATGAGCTATAATACTATCATAAGCAATTCGCTGAGTTTCGATATTGT
CAACAAATCACTCCAGTTTAAATACAAGACGCAAAAAGCAACAATTCTGGAAGCCTCATTAAAGAAATTA
ATTCCTGCTTGGGAATTTACAATTATTCCTTACAATGGACAAAAACATCAATCTGATATCACTGATATTG
TAAGTAGTTTGCAATTACAGTTCGAATCATCGGAAGAAGCAGATAAGGGAAATAGCCACAGTAAAAAAAT
GCTTAAAGCACTTCTAAGTGAGGGTGAAAGCATCTGGGAGATCACTGAGAAAATACTAAATTCGTTTGAG
TATACCTCGAGATTTACAAAAACAAAAACTTTATACCAATTCCTCTTCCTAGCTACTTTCATCAATTGTG
GAAGATTCAGCGATATTAAGAACGTTGATCCGAAATCATTTAAATTAGTCCAAAATAAGTATCTGGGAGT
AATAATCCAGTGTTTAGTGACAGAGACAAAGACAAGCGTTAGTAGGCACATATACTTCTTTAGCGCAAGG
GGTAGGATCGATCCACTTGTATATTTGGATGAATTTTTGAGGAACTCTGAACCAGTCCTAAAACGAGTAA
ATAGGACCGGCAATTCTTCAAGCAACAAACAGGAATACCAATTATTAAAAGATAACTTAGTCAGATCGTA
CAACAAGGCTTTGAAGAAAAATGCGCCTTATCCAATCTTTGCTATAAAGAATGGCCCAAAATCTCACATT
GGAAGACATTTGATGACCTCATTTCTGTCAATGAAGGGCCTAACGGAGTTGACTAATGTTGTGGGAAATT
GGAGCGATAAGCGTGCTTCTGCCGTGGCCAGGACAACGTATACTCATCAGATAACAGCAATACCTGATCA
CTACTTCGCACTAGTTTCTCGGTACTATGCATATGATCCAATATCAAAGGAAATGATAGCATTGAAGGAT
GAGACTAATCCAATTGAGGAGTGGCAGCATATAGAACAGCTAAAGGGTAGTGCTGAAGGAAGCATACGAT
ACCCCGCATGGAATGGGATAATATCACAGGAGGTACTAGACTACCTTTCATCCTACATAAATAGACGCAT
ATGCGTACGCGGATCCTCTGCTGGAGACATGAGAGCTGCCAACCTTTGGCCAAGCCCGCTCATGATCAAA
CGCTCTAAGAAGAACAGCCTGGCCTTGTCCCTGACGGCCGACCAGATGGTCAGTGCCTTGTTGGATGCTG
AGCCCCCCATACTCTATTCCGAGTATGATCCTACCAGACCCTTCAGTGAAGCTTCGATGATGGGCTTACT
GACCAACCTGGCAGACAGGGAGCTGGTTCACATGATCAACTGGGCGAAGAGGGTGCCAGGCTTTGTGGAT
TTGACCCTCCATGATCAGGTCCACCTTCTAGAATGTGCCTGGCTAGAGATCCTGATGATTGGTCTCGTCT
GGCGCTCCATGGAGCACCCAGTGAAGCTACTGTTTGCTCCTAACTTGCTCTTGGACAGGAACCAGGGAAA
ATGTGTAGAGGGCATGGTGGAGATCTTCGACATGCTGCTGGCTACATCATCTCGGTTCCGCATGATGAAT
CTGCAGGGAGAGGAGTTTGTGTGCCTCAAATCTATTATTTTGCTTAATTCTGGAGTGTACACATTTCTGT
CCAGCACCCTGAAGTCTCTGGAAGAGAAGGACCATATCCACCGAGTCCTGGACAAGATCACAGACACTTT
GATCCACCTGATGGCCAAGGCAGGCCTGACCCTGCAGCAGCAGCACCAGCGGCTGGCCCAGCTCCTCCTC
ATCCTCTCCCACATCAGGCACATGAGTAACAAAGGCATGGAGCATCTGTACAGCATGAAGTGCAAGAACG
TGGTGCCCCTCTATGACCTGCTGCTGGAGGCGGCGGACGCCCACCGCCTACATGCGCCCACTAGCCGTGG
AGGGGCATCCGTGGAGGAGACGGACCAAAGCCACTTGGCCACTGCGGGCTCTACTTCATCGCATTCCTTG
CAAAAGTATTACATCACGGGGGAGGCAGAGGGTTTCCCTGCCACAGCTTGATAGCGGCCGCGAGCTCGCT
GATCAGCCTCGACTGTGCCTTCTAGTTGCCAGCCATCTGTTGTTTGCCCCTCCCCCGTGCCTTCCTTGAC
CCTGGAAGGTGCCACTCCCACTGTCCTTTCCTAATAAAATGAGGAAATTGCATCGCATTGTCTGAGTAGG
TGTCATTCTATTCTGGGGGGTGGGGTGGGGCAGGACAGCAAGGGGGAGGATTGGGAAGACAATAGCAGGC
ATGCTGGGGATGCGGTGGGCTCTATGGCTTCTGAGGCGGAAAGAACCAGCTGGGGCTCGATCCTCTAGTT
GGCGCGCCGGCTAGAAGATGGGCGGGAGTCTTCTGGGCAGGCTTAAAGGCTAACCTGGTGTGTGGGCGTT
GTCCTGCAGGGGAATTGAACAGGTGTAAAATTGGAGGGACAAGACTTCCCACAGATTTTCGGTTTTGTCG
GGAAGTTTTTTAATAGGGGCAAATAAGGAAAATGGGAGGATAGGTAGTCATCTGGGGTTTTATGCAGCAA
AACTACAGGTTATTATTGCTTGTGATCCGCCTCGGAGTATTTTCCATCGAGGTAGATTAAAGACATGCTC
ACCCGAGTTTTATACTCTCCTGCTTGAGATCCTTACTACAGTATGAAATTACAGTGTCGCGAGTTAGACT
ATGTAAGCAGAATTTTAATCATTTTTAAAGAGCCCAGTACTTCATATCCATTTCTCCCGCTCCTTCTGCA
GCCTTATCAAAAGGTATTTTAGAACACTCATTTTAGCCCCATTTTCATTTATTATACTGGCTTATCCAAC
CCCTAGACAGAGCATTGGCATTTTCCCTTTCCTGATCTTAGAAGTCTGATGACTCATGAAACCAGACAGA
TTAGTTACATACACCACAAATCGAGGCTGTAGCTGGGGCCTCAACACTGCAGTTCTTTTATAACTCCTTA
GTACACTTTTTGTTGATCCTTTGCCTTGATCCTTAATTTTCAGTGTCTATCACCTCTCCCGTCAGGTGGT
GTTCCACATTTGGGCCTATTCTCAGTCCAGGGAGTTTTACAACAATAGATGTATTGAGAATCCAACCTAA
AGCTTAACTTTCCACTCCCATGAATGCCTCTCTCCTTTTTCTCCATTTATAAACTGAGCTATTAACCATT
AATGGTTTCCAGGTGGATGTCTCCTCCCCCAATATTACCTGATGTATCTTACATATTGCCAGGCTGATAT
TTTAAGACATTAAAAGGTATATTTCATTATTGAGCCACATGGTATTGATTACTGCTTACTAAAATTTTGT
CATTGTACACATCTGTAAAAGGTGGTTCCTTTTGGAATGCAAAGTTCAGGTGTTTGTTGTCTTTCCTGAC
CTAAGGTCTTGTGAGCTTGTATTTTTTCTATTTAAGCAGTGCTTTCTCTTGGACTGGCTTGACTCATGGC
ATTCTACACGTTATTGCTGGTCTAAATGTGATTTTGCCAAGCTTCTTCAGGACCTATAATTTTGCTTGAC
TTGTAGCCAAACACAAGTAAAATGATTAAGCAACAAATGTATTTGTGAAGCTTGGTTTTTAGGTTGTTGT
GTTGTGTGTGCTTGTGCTCTATAATAATACTATCCAGGGGCTGGAGAGGTGGCTCGGAGTTCAAGAGCAC
AGACTGCTCTTCCAGAAGTCCTGAGTTCAATTCCCAGCAACCACATGGTGGCTCACAACCATCTGTAATG
GGATCTGATGCCCTCTTCTGGTGTGTCTGAAGACCACAAGTGTATTCACATTAAATAAATAAATCCTCCT
TCTTCTTCTTTTTTTTTTTTTTAAAGAGAATACTGTCTCCAGTAGAATTTACTGAAGTAATGAAATACTT
TGTGTTTGTTCCAATATGGTAGCCAATAATCAAATTACTCTTTAAGCACTGGAAATGTTACCAAGGAACT
AATTTTTATTTGAAGTGTAACTGTGGACAGAGGAGCCATAACTGCAGACTTGTGGGATACAGAAGACCAA
TGCAGACTTTAATGTCTTTTCTCTTACACTAAGCAATAAAGAAATAAAAATTGAACTTCTAGTATCCTAT
TTGTTTAAACTGCTAGCTTTACTTAACTTTTGTGCTTCATCTATACAAAGCTGAAAGCTAAGTCTGCAGC
CATTACTAAACATGAAAGCAAGTAATGATAATTTTGGATTTCAAAAATGTAGGGCCAGAGTTTAGCCAGC
CAGTGGTGGTGCTTGCCTTTATGCCTTTAATCCCAGCACTCTGGAGGCAGAGACAGGCAGATCTCTGAGT
TTGAGCCCAGCCTGGTCTACACATCAAGTTCTATCTAGGATAGCCAGGAATACACACAGAAACCCTGTTG
GGGAGGGGGGCTCTGAGATTTCATAAAATTATAATTGAAGCATTCCCTAATGAGCCACTATGGATGTGGC
TAAATCCGTCTACCTTTCTGATGAGATTTGGGTATTATTTTTTCTGTCTCTGCTGTTGGTTGGGTCTTTT
GACACTGTGGGCTTTCTTTAAAGCCTCCTTCCTGCCATGTGGTCTCTTGTTTGCTACTAACTTCCCATGG
CTTAAATGGCATGGCTTTTTGCCTTCTAAGGGCAGCTGCTGAGATTTGCAGCCTGATTTCCAGGGTGGGG
TTGGGAAATCTTTCAAACACTAAAATTGTCCTTTAATTTTTTTTTTAAAAAATGGGTTATATAATAAACC
TCATAAAATAGTTATGAGGAGTGAGGTGGACTAATATTAAATGAGTCCCTCCCCTATAAAAGAGCTATTA
AGGCTTTTTGTCTTATACTTAACTTTTTTTTTAAATGTGGTATCTTTAGAACCAAGGGTCTTAGAGTTTT
AGTATACAGAAACTGTTGCATCGCTTAATCAGATTTTCTAGTTTCAAATCCAGAGAATCCAAATTCTTCA
CAGCCAAAGTCAAATTAAGAATTTCTGACTTTTAATGTTAATTTGCTTACTGTGAATATAAAAATGATAG
CTTTTCCTGAGGCAGGGTCTCACTATGTATCTCTGCCTGATCTGCAACAAGATATGTAGACTAAAGTTCT
GCCTGCTTTTGTCTCCTGAATACTAAGGTTAAAATGTAGTAATACTTTTGGAACTTGCAGGTCAGATTCT
TTTATAGGGGACACACTAAGGGAGCTTGGGTGATAGTTGGTAAAATGTGTTTCAAGTGATGAAAACTTGA
ATTATTATCACCGCAACCTACTTTTTAAAAAAAAAAGCCAGGCCTGTTAGAGCATGCTTAAGGGATCCCT
AGGACTTGCTGAGCACACAAGAGTAGTTACTTGGCAGGCTCCTGGTGAGAGCATATTTCAAAAAACAAGG
CAGACAACCAAGAAACTACAGTTAAGGTTACCTGTCTTTAAACCATCTGCATATACACAGGGATATTAAA
ATATTCCAAATAATATTTCATTCAAGTTTTCCCCCATCAAATTGGGACATGGATTTCTCCGGTGAATAGG
CAGAGTTGGAAACTAAACAAATGTTGGTTTTGTGATTTGTGAAATTGTTTTCAAGTGATAGTTAAAGCCC
ATGAGATACAGAACAAAGCTGCTATTTCGAGGTCTCTTGGTTTATACTCAGAAGCACTTCTTTGGGTTTC
CCTGCACTATCCTGATCATGTGCTAGGCCTACCTTAGGCTGATTGTTGTTCAAATAAACTTAAGTTTCCT
GTCAGGTGATGTCATATGATTTCATATATCAAGGCAAAACATGTTATATATGTTAAACATTTGTACTTAA
TGTGAAAGTTAGGTCTTTGTGGGTTTGATTTTTAATTTTCAAAACCTGAGCTAAATAAGTCATTTTTACA
TGTCTTACATTTGGTGGAATTGTATAATTGTGGTTTGCAGGCAAGACTCTCTGACCTAGTAACCCTACCT
ATAGAGCACTTTGCTGGGTCACAAGTCTAGGAGTCAAGCATTTCACCTTGAAGTTGAGACGTTTTGTTAG
TGTATACTAGTTTATATGTTGGAGGACATGTTTATCCAGAAGATATTCAGGACTATTTTTGACTGGGCTA
AGGAATTGATTCTGATTAGCACTGTTAGTGAGCATTGAGTGGCCTTTAGGCTTGAATTGGAGTCACTTGT
ATATCTCAAATAATGCTGGCCTTTTTTAAAAAGCCCTTGTTCTTTATCACCCTGTTTTCTACATAATTTT
TGTTCAAAGAAATACTTGTTTGGATCTCCTTTTGACAACAATAGCATGTTTTCAAGCCATATTTTTTTTC
CTTTTTTTTTTTTTTTTTGGTTTTTCGAGACAGGGTTTCTCTGTATAGCCCTGGCTGTCCTGGAACTCAC
TTTGTAGACCAGGCTGGCCTCGAACTCAGAAATCCGCCTGCCTCTGCCTCCTGAGTGCCGGGATTAAAGG
CGTGCACCACCACGCCTGGCTAAGTTGGATATTTTGTTATATAACTATAACCAATACTAACTCCACTGGG
TGGATTTTTAATTCAGTCAGTAGTCTTAAGTGGTCTTTATTGGCCCTTCATTAAAATCTACTGTTCACTC
TAACAGAGGCTGTTGGTACTAGTGGCACTTAAGCAACTTCCTACGGATATACTAGCAGATTAAGGGTCAG
GGATAGAAACTAGTCTAGCGTTTTGTATACCTACCAGCTTTATACTACCTTGTTCTGATAGAAATATTTC
AGGACATCTAGCTTATCGATACCGTCGACGGTATCGATAAGCTTGATATCGAATTCTACCGGGTAGGGGA
GGCGCTTTTCCCAAGGCAGTCTGGAGCATGCGCTTTAGCAGCCCCGCTGGGCACTTGGCGCTACACAAGT
GGCCTCTGGCCTCGCACACATTCCACATCCACCGGTAGGCGCCAACCGGCTCCGTTCTTTGGTGGCCCCT
TCGCGCCACCTTCTACTCCTCCCCTAGTCAGGAAGTTCCCCCCCGCCCCGCAGCTCGCGTCGTGCAGGAC
GTGACAAATGGAAGTAGCACGTCTCACTAGTCTCGTGCAGATGGACAGCACCGCTGAGCAATGGAAGCGG
GTAGGCCTTTGGGGCAGCGGCCAATAGCAGCTTTGCTCCTTCGCTTTCTGGGCTCAGAGGCTGGGAAGGG
GTGGGTCCGGGGGCGGGCTCAGGGGCGGGCTCAGGGGCGGGGCGGGCGCCCGAAGGTCCTCCGGAGGCCC
GGCATTCTGCACGCTTCAAAAGCGCACGTCTGCCGCGCTGTTCTCCTCTTCCTCATCTCCGGGCCTTTCG
ACCTGCAGGTCCTCGCCATGGATCCTGATGATGTTGTTGATTCTTCTAAATCTTTTGTGATGGAAAACTT
TTCTTCGTACCACGGGACTAAACCTGGTTATGTAGATTCCATTCAAAAAGGTATACAAAAGCCAAAATCT
GGTACACAAGGAAATTATGACGATGATTGGAAAGGGTTTTATAGTACCGACAATAAATACGACGCTGCGG
GATACTCTGTAGATAATGAAAACCCGCTCTCTGGAAAAGCTGGAGGCGTGGTCAAAGTGACGTATCCAGG
ACTGACGAAGGTTCTCGCACTAAAAGTGGATAATGCCGAAACTATTAAGAAAGAGTTAGGTTTAAGTCTC
ACTGAACCGTTGATGGAGCAAGTCGGAACGGAAGAGTTTATCAAAAGGTTCGGTGATGGTGCTTCGCGTG
TAGTGCTCAGCCTTCCCTTCGCTGAGGGGAGTTCTAGCGTTGAATATATTAATAACTGGGAACAGGCGAA
AGCGTTAAGCGTAGAACTTGAGATTAATTTTGAAACCCGTGGAAAACGTGGCCAAGATGCGATGTATGAG
TATATGGCTCAAGCCTGTGCAGGAAATCGTGTCAGGCGATCTCTTTGTGAAGGAACCTTACTTCTGTGGT
GTGACATAATTGGACAAACTACCTACAGAGATTTAAAGCTCTAAGGTAAATATAAAATTTTTAAGTGTAT
AATGTGTTAAACTACTGATTCTAATTGTTTGTGTATTTTAGATTCCAACCTATGGAACTGATGAATGGGA
GCAGTGGTGGAATGCAGATCCTAGAGCTCGCTGATCAGCCTCGACTGTGCCTTCTAGTTGCCAGCCATCT
GTTGTTTGCCCCTCCCCCGTGCCTTCCTTGACCCTGGAAGGTGCCACTCCCACTGTCCTTTCCTAATAAA
ATGAGGAAATTGCATCGCATTGTCTGAGTAGGTGTCATTCTATTCTGGGGGGTGGGGTGGGGCAGGACAG
CAAGGGGGAGGATTGGGAAGACAATAGCAGGCATGCTGGGGATGCGGTGGGCTCTATGGCTTCTGAGGCG
GAAAGAACCAGCTGGGGCTCGAGGGGGGGCCCGGTACCCAGCTTTTGTTCCCTTTAGTGAGGGTTAATTG
CGCGCTTGGCGTAATCATGGTCATAGCTGTTTCCTGTGTGAAATTGTTATCCGCTCACAATTCCACACAA
CATACGAGCCGGAAGCATAAAGTGTAAAGCCTGGGGTGCCTAATGAGTGAGCTAACTCACATTAATTGCG
TTGCGCTCACTGCCCGCTTTCCAGTCGGGAAACCTGTCGTGCCAGCTGCATTAATGAATCGGCCAACGCG
CGGGGAGAGGCGGTTTGCGTATTGGGCGCTCTTCCGCTTCCTCGCTCACTGACTCGCTGCGCTCGGTCGT
TCGGCTGCGGCGAGCGGTATCAGCTCACTCAAAGGCGGTAATACGGTTATCCACAGAATCAGGGGATAAC
GCAGGAAAGAACATGTGAGCAAAAGGCCAGCAAAAGGCCAGGAACCGTAAAAAGGCCGCGTTGCTGGCGT
TTTTCCATAGGCTCCGCCCCCCTGACGAGCATCACAAAAATCGACGCTCAAGTCAGAGGTGGCGAAACCC
GACAGGACTATAAAGATACCAGGCGTTTCCCCCTGGAAGCTCCCTCGTGCGCTCTCCTGTTCCGACCCTG
CCGCTTACCGGATACCTGTCCGCCTTTCTCCCTTCGGGAAGCGTGGCGCTTTCTCATAGCTCACGCTGTA
GGTATCTCAGTTCGGTGTAGGTCGTTCGCTCCAAGCTGGGCTGTGTGCACGAACCCCCCGTTCAGCCCGA
CCGCTGCGCCTTATCCGGTAACTATCGTCTTGAGTCCAACCCGGTAAGACACGACTTATCGCCACTGGCA
GCAGCCACTGGTAACAGGATTAGCAGAGCGAGGTATGTAGGCGGTGCTACAGAGTTCTTGAAGTGGTGGC
CTAACTACGGCTACACTAGAAGAACAGTATTTGGTATCTGCGCTCTGCTGAAGCCAGTTACCTTCGGAAA
AAGAGTTGGTAGCTCTTGATCCGGCAAACAAACCACCGCTGGTAGCGGTGGTTTTTTTGTTTGCAAGCAG
CAGATTACGCGCAGAAAAAAAGGATCTCAAGAAGATCCTTTGATCTTTTCTACGGGGTCTGACGCTCAGT
GGAACGAAAACTCACGTTAAGGGATTTTGGTCATGAGATTATCAAAAAGGATCTTCACCTAGATCCTTTT
AAATTAAAAATGAAGTTTTAAATCAATCTAAAGTATATATGAGTAAACTTGGTCTGACAGTTACCAATGC
TTAATCAGTGAGGCACCTATCTCAGCGATCTGTCTATTTCGTTCATCCATAGTTGCCTGACTCCCCGTCG
TGTAGATAACTACGATACGGGAGGGCTTACCATCTGGCCCCAGTGCTGCAATGATACCGCGAGACCCACG
CTCACCGGCTCCAGATTTATCAGCAATAAACCAGCCAGCCGGAAGGGCCGAGCGCAGAAGTGGTCCTGCA
ACTTTATCCGCCTCCATCCAGTCTATTAATTGTTGCCGGGAAGCTAGAGTAAGTAGTTCGCCAGTTAATA
GTTTGCGCAACGTTGTTGCCATTGCTACAGGCATCGTGGTGTCACGCTCGTCGTTTGGTATGGCTTCATT
CAGCTCCGGTTCCCAACGATCAAGGCGAGTTACATGATCCCCCATGTTGTGCAAAAAAGCGGTTAGCTCC
TTCGGTCCTCCGATCGTTGTCAGAAGTAAGTTGGCCGCAGTGTTATCACTCATGGTTATGGCAGCACTGC
ATAATTCTCTTACTGTCATGCCATCCGTAAGATGCTTTTCTGTGACTGGTGAGTACTCAACCAAGTCATT
CTGAGAATAGTGTATGCGGCGACCGAGTTGCTCTTGCCCGGCGTCAATACGGGATAATACCGCGCCACAT
AGCAGAACTTTAAAAGTGCTCATCATTGGAAAACGTTCTTCGGGGCGAAAACTCTCAAGGATCTTACCGC
TGTTGAGATCCAGTTCGATGTAACCCACTCGTGCACCCAACTGATCTTCAGCATCTTTTACTTTCACCAG
CGTTTCTGGGTGAGCAAAAACAGGAAGGCAAAATGCCGCAAAAAAGGGAATAAGGGCGACACGGAAATGT
TGAATACTCATACTCTTCCTTTTTCAATATTATTGAAGCATTTATCAGGGTTATTGTCTCATGAGCGGAT
ACATATTTGAATGTATTTAGAAAAATAAACAAATAGGGGTTCCGCGCACATTTCCCCGAAAAGTGCCACC
TG
[124 nt withheld, positions 12463-12586]
C
[91 nt withheld, positions 12588-12678]
A
[49 nt withheld, positions 12680-12728]
CCTTTGACGTTGGAGTCCACGTTCTTT
[37 nt withheld, positions 12756-12792]
ACCCTATCTCGGTCTATTCTTTTGATTTATAAGGGATTTTGCCGATTTCGGCCTATTGGTTAAAAAATGA
GCTGATTTAACAAAAATTTAACGCGAATTTTAACAAAATATTAACGCTTACAATTTCCATTCGCCATTCA
GGCTGCGCAACTGTTGGGAAGGGCGATCGGTGCGGGCCTCTTCGCTATTACGCCAGCTGGCGAAAGGGGG
ATGTGCTGCAAGGCGATTAAGTTGGGTAACGCCAGGGTTTTCCCAGTCACGACGTTGTAAAACGACGGCC
AGTGAGCGCGCGTAATACGACTCACTATAGGGCGAATTGGAGCTCCACCGCGGCAGGCCCTCCGAGCGTG
GTGGAGCCGTTCTGTGAGACAGCCGGGTACGAGTCGTGACGCTGGAAGGGGCAAGCGGGTGGTGGGCAGG
AATGCGGTCCGCCCTGCAGCAACCGGAGGGGGAGGGAGAAGGGAGCGGAAAAGTCTCCACCGGACGCGGC
CATGGCTCGGGGGGGGGGGGGCAGCGGAGGAGCGCTTCCGGCCGACGTCTCGTCGCTGATTGGCTTCTTT
TCCTCCCGCCGTGTGTGAAAACACAAATGGCGTGTTTTGGTTGGCGTAAGGCGCCTGTCAGTTAACGGCA
GCCGGAGTGCGCAGCCGCCGGCAGCCTCGCTCTGCCCACTGGGTGGGGCGGGAGGTAGGTGGGGTGAGGC
GAGCTGGACGTGCGGGCGCGGTCGGCCTCTGGCGGGGCGGGGGAGGGGAGGGAGGGTCAGCGAAAGTAGC
TCGCGCGCGAGCGGCCGCCCACCCTCCCCTTCCTCTGGGGGAGTCGTTTTACCCGCCGCCGGCCGGGCCT
CGTCGTCTGATTGGCTCTCGGGGCCCAGAAAACTGGCCCTTGCCATTGGCTCGTGTTCGTGCAAGTTGAG
TCCATCCGCCGGCCAGCGGGGGCGGCGAGGAGGCGCTCCCAGGTTCCGGCCCTCCCCTCGGCCCCGCGCC
GCAGAGTCTGGCCGCGCGCCCCTGCGCAACGTGGCAGGAAGCGCGCGCTGGGGGCGGGGACGGGCAGTAG
GGCTGAGCGGCTGCGGGGCGGGTGCAAGCACGTTTCCGACTTGAGTTGCCTCAAGAGGGGCGTGCTGAGC
CAGACCTCCATCGCGCACTCCGGGGAGTGGAGGGAAGGAGCGAGGGCTCAGTTGGGCTGTTTTGGAGGCA
GGAAGCACTTGCTCTCCCAAAGTCGCTCTGAGTTGTTATCAGTAAGGGAGCTGCAGTGGAGTAGGCGGGG
AGAAGGCCGCACCCTTCTCCGGAGGGGGGAGGGGAGTGTTGCAATACCTTTCTGGGAGTTCTCTGCTGCC
TCCTGGCTTCTGAGGACCGCCCTGGGCCTGGGAGAATCCCTTCCCCCTCTTCCCTCGTGATCTGCAACTC
CAGTCTTTCTAGCCTTAATTAAGGGATCTGTAGGGCGCAGTAGTCCAGGGTTTCCTTGATGATGTCATAC
TTATCCTGTCCCTTTTTTTTCCACAGCTCGCGGTTGAGGACAAACTCTTCGCGGTCTTTCCAGTGGGGAT
CGACGGTATCGTAGAGTCGAGGCCGCTCTAGAACTAGTTGCCGATTTCGGCCTATTGGTTAAAAAATGAG
CTGATTTAACAAAAATTTAACGCGAATTAATTCTGTGGAATGTGTGTCAGTTAGGGTGTGGAAAGTCCCC
AGGCTCCCCAGCAGGCAGAAGTATGCAAAGCATGCATCTCAATTAGTCAGCAACCAGGTGTGGAAAGTCC
CCAGGCTCCCCAGCAGGCAGAAGTATGCAAAGCATGCATCTCAATTAGTCAGCAACCATAGTCCCGCCCC
TAACTCCGCCCATCCCGCCCCTAACTCCGCCCAGTTCCGCCCATTCTCCGCCCCATGGCTGACTAATTTT
TTTTATTTATGCAGAGGCCGAGGCCGCCTCTGCCTCTGAGCTATTCCAGAAGTAGTGAGGAGGCTTTTTT
GGAGGCCTAGGCTTTTGCAAAAAGCTCCCGGGAGCTTGTATATCCATTTTCGGATCTGATCAGCACGTGT
TGACAATTAATCATCGGCATAGTATATCGGCATAGTATAATACGACAAGGTGAGGAACTAAACCATGGCC
AAGCCTTTGTCTCAAGAAGAATCCACCCTCATTGAAAGAGCAACGGCTACAATCAACAGCATCCCCATCT
CTGAAGACTACAGCGTCGCCAGCGCAGCTCTCTCTAGCGACGGCCGCATCTTCACTGGTGTCAATGTATA
TCATTTTACTGGGGGACCTTGTGCAGAACTCGTGGTGCTGGGCACTGCTGCTGCTGCGGCAGCTGGCAAC
CTGACTTGTATCGTCGCGATCGGAAATGAGAACAGGGGCATCTTGAGCCCCTGCGGACGGTGCCGACAGG
TGCTTCTCGATCTGCATCCTGGGATCAAAGCCATAGTGAAGGACAGTGATGGACAGCCGACGGCAGTTGG
GATTCGTGAATTGCTGCCCTCTGGTTATGTGTGGGAGGGCTAAGCACTTCGTGGCCGAGGAGCAGGACTG
ACACGTGCTACGAGATTTCGATTCCACCGCCGCCTTCTATGAAAGGTTGGGCTTCGGAATCGTTTTCCGG
GACGCCGGCTGGATGATCCTCCAGCGCGGGGATCTCATGCTGGAGTTCTTCGCCCACCCCAACTTGTTTA
TTGCAGCTTATAATGGTTACAAATAAAGCAATAGCATCACAAATTTCACAAATAAAGCATTTTTTTCACT
GCATTCTAGTTGTGGTTTGTCCAAACTCATCAATGTATCTTATCATGTCTGCTAGCATCGATACCGTC
Features (pLannotate 1.2.2; 37 found; start..end, strand, type, name):
      1..380     +  enhancer       CMV enhancer: human cytomegalovirus immediate early enhancer
    382..659     +  promoter       chicken β-actin promoter: No description available
    660..1676    +  intron         chimeric intron: chimera between introns from chicken β-actin and rabbit β-globin
   1743..3012    +  CDS            FLPe (fragment): nuclear-targeted site-specific recombinase FLPe is a fusion between the SV40 nuclear localization signal and a thermostable version of the Saccharomyces cerevisiae site-specific recombinase FLP. Recombination occurs at FRT sequences.
   3030..3965    +  CDS            ERT2: mutated ligand-binding domain of the human estrogen receptor (Feil et al., 1997)
   4003..4227    +  polyA_signal   bGH poly(A) signal: bovine growth hormone polyadenylation signal
   4231..4252    +  promoter       SV40 promoter (fragment): SV40 enhancer and early promoter
   4281..8621    +  misc_feature   Rosa26 right arm: right homology arm from intron 1 of the mouse Rosa26 gene (Soriano, 1999)
   8634..8666    -  misc_feature   MCS (fragment): pBluescript multiple cloning site
   8671..9170    +  promoter       PGK promoter: mouse phosphoglycerate kinase 1 promoter
   9197..9769    +  CDS            DTA: diphtheria toxin fragment A; Corynebacterium diphtheriae tox
   9772..9844    +  CDS            small t antigen (fragment): SV40 (simian virus 40) small t antigen
   9846..9911    +  intron         small t intron: SV40 (simian virus 40) small t antigen intron
   9985..10209   +  polyA_signal   bGH poly(A) signal: bovine growth hormone polyadenylation signal
  10213..10234   +  promoter       SV40 promoter (fragment): SV40 enhancer and early promoter
  10238..10258   +  misc_feature   MCS (fragment): pBluescript multiple cloning site
  10271..10289   -  promoter       T3 promoter: promoter for bacteriophage T3 RNA polymerase
  10332..10354   -  protein_bind   lac operator (fragment): The lac repressor binds to the lac operator to inhibit transcription in E. coli. This inhibition can be relieved by adding lactose or isopropyl-β-D-thiogalactopyranoside (IPTG). lac repressor encoded by lacI
  10358..10388   -  promoter       lac promoter: promoter for the E. coli lac operon
  10403..10424   -  protein_bind   CAP binding site: CAP binding activates transcription in the presence of cAMP. E. coli catabolite activator protein
  10437..10529   -  CDS            lacI (fragment): lac repressor; lacI; The lac repressor binds to the lac operator to inhibit transcription in E. coli. This inhibition can be relieved by adding lactose or isopropyl-β-D-thiogalactopyranoside (IPTG).
  10712..11300   -  rep_origin     ori: high-copy-number ColE1/pMB1/pBR322/pUC origin of replication
  11471..12331   -  CDS            AmpR: β-lactamase; bla; confers resistance to ampicillin, carbenicillin, and related antibiotics
  12332..12436   -  promoter       AmpR promoter: bla
  12463..12891   +  rep_origin     f1 ori (sequence partly withheld): f1 bacteriophage origin of replication; arrow indicates direction of (+) strand synthesis
  12922..13077   -  CDS            lacZα (fragment): LacZα fragment of β-galactosidase; lacZ fragment
  13085..13103   +  promoter       T7 promoter: promoter for bacteriophage T7 RNA polymerase
  13122..14204   +  misc_feature   Rosa26 left arm: left homology arm from intron 1 of the mouse Rosa26 gene (Soriano, 1999)
  14223..14326   +  misc_feature   Ad SA: adenovirus major late transcript splice acceptor (Friedrich and Soriano, 1991)
  14353..14370   +  misc_feature   MCS (fragment): pBluescript multiple cloning site
  14370..14430   +  rep_origin     f1 ori (fragment): f1 bacteriophage origin of replication; arrow indicates direction of (+) strand synthesis
  14444..14773   +  promoter       SV40 promoter: SV40 enhancer and early promoter
  14821..14868   +  promoter       EM7 promoter: synthetic bacterial promoter&nbsp
  14887..15285   +  CDS            BSD: blasticidin S deaminase; Aspergillus terreus BSD; confers resistance to blasticidin
  15286..15313   +  CDS            BleoR (fragment): antibiotic-binding protein; Sh ble from Streptoalloteichus hindustanus; confers resistance to bleomycin, phleomycin, and Zeocin™
  15323..15448   +  CDS            ble (fragment): BLE_KLEPN - Experimental evidence at protein level: Swiss-Prot protein existence level 1. Binding protein with a strong affinity to the bleomycin family of antibiotics. Binds to CL990; an antimitotic-antibiotic compound. From Klebsiella pneumoniae.
  15443..15564   +  polyA_signal   SV40 poly(A) signal: SV40 polyadenylation signal
