[The description below was written by a language model from this plasmid's Addgene catalogue record and pLannotate feature annotations shown in this document.]
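Description:
pROSA26-FlpERT2 is a mouse gene-targeting vector designed to insert a tamoxifen-inducible Flp recombinase expression cassette into the ROSA26 locus by homologous recombination. It is built on the pROSA26-TG backbone, a pBluescript-type plasmid carrying a high-copy ColE1/pUC origin, an f1 origin and the β-lactamase gene for ampicillin selection in E. coli. The catalogue lists a total size of about 15.5 kb, and the sequenced record is 15,590 nt.

The targeting region is bounded by a short left arm (about 1.1 kb) and a long right arm (about 4.3 kb), both from intron 1 of mouse Rosa26. Downstream of the left arm lie an adenovirus splice acceptor and a blasticidin S deaminase cassette driven by tandem SV40 and EM7 promoters and terminated by an SV40 poly(A) signal, which provides positive selection of transfected cells. This is followed by the payload, cloned between PacI and AscI sites: a CAG promoter (CMV enhancer, chicken β-actin promoter and chimeric intron) driving FLPe, the thermostable, nuclear-targeted Flp variant, fused at its C terminus to ERT2, the mutated human estrogen receptor ligand-binding domain, and ending in a bGH poly(A) signal. The ERT2 fusion keeps the recombinase inactive until tamoxifen or its metabolite is supplied, allowing timed recombination at FRT sites. Outside the right arm, a PGK promoter-driven diphtheria toxin A cassette gives negative selection against random integration.

The Flp-ERT2 portion derives from pCAG-FlpeERT2. The associated publication concerns inducible TDG knockout models, consistent with use in generating cells or mice with ubiquitous, drug-controlled Flp activity. Although the entry is also classed under Cre/Lox, no lox sites are annotated in the feature table.
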