Addgene plasmid #149438: pROSA26-FlpERT2
Purpose: ROSA26 mouse targeting vector with tamoxifen-inducible Flp recombinase
Depositing lab: Primo Schaer. Depositing organization: University of Basel. Publication: Inducible TDG knockout models to study epigenetic regulation. Schwarz SD, Grundbacher E, Hrovat AM, Xu J, Kusnierczyk A, Vagbo CB, Schar P, Schuermann D. F1000Res. 2020 Sep 9;9:1112. doi: 10.12688/f1000research.25637.2. eCollection 2020. PubMed 33082936.
Backbone
  Vector backbone: pROSA26-TG
  Backbone manufacturer: Liqun Luo Lab (Addgene Plasmid #40026)
  Backbone size w/o insert (bp): 14486
  Total vector size (bp): 15505
  Vector type: Mammalian Expression, Mouse Targeting, Cre/Lox
  Selectable markers: Blasticidin
Growth in bacteria
  Bacterial resistance: Ampicillin, 100 μg/mL
  Growth temperature: 37°C
  Growth strain: DH5alpha
  Copy number: High Copy
Gene/Insert
  Gene/Insert name: Flp-ERT2 fusion protein (alt name: inducible Flp recombinase)
  Species: Synthetic
  Insert size (bp): 3968
  Promoter: CAG promoter
  Tag / fusion protein: ERT2 (C terminal on insert)
  Cloning method: Restriction Enzyme; 5′ cloning site PacI (not destroyed); 3′ cloning site AscI (not destroyed)
  Sequencing primers: 5′ pCAG-F; 3′ ACGCCCACACACCAGGTTAG
Resource information
  A portion of this plasmid was derived from a plasmid made by: Connie Cepko Lab: pCAG-FlpeERT2 (Addgene Plasmid #14756)
Terms and licenses: Academic/Nonprofit Terms; Industry Terms: Not Available to Industry
How to cite: pROSA26-FlpERT2 was a gift from Primo Schaer (Addgene plasmid # 149438 ; http://n2t.net/addgene:149438 ; RRID:Addgene_149438)
